>Addgene plasmid #236150 | EW492 CMV-TO-UTRN-14ZF(N61K,H88F, I91E, K120F)-realdeImmLink-NZF(FLP-IN) | addgene full sequence | sequence record 468429 | Addgene NGS Result
GTTGACATTGATTATTGACTAGTTATTAATAGTAATCAATTACGGGGTCATTAGTTCATAGCCCATATAT
GGAGTTCCGCGTTACATAACTTACGGTAAATGGCCCGCCTGGCTGACCGCCCAACGACCCCCGCCCATTG
ACGTCAATAATGACGTATGTTCCCATAGTAACGCCAATAGGGACTTTCCATTGACGTCAATGGGTGGAGT
ATTTACGGTAAACTGCCCACTTGGCAGTACATCAAGTGTATCATATGCCAAGTACGCCCCCTATTGACGT
CAATGACGGTAAATGGCCCGCCTGGCATTATGCCCAGTACATGACCTTATGGGACTTTCCTACTTGGCAG
TACATCTACGTATTAGTCATCGCTATTACCATGGTGATGCGGTTTTGGCAGTACATCAATGGGCGTGGAT
AGCGGTTTGACTCACGGGGATTTCCAAGTCTCCACCCCATTGACGTCAATGGGAGTTTGTTTTGGCACCA
AAATCAACGGGACTTTCCAAAATGTCGTAACAACTCCGCCCCATTGACGCAAATGGGCGGTAGGCGTGTA
CGGTGGGAGGTCTATATAAGCAGAGCTCTCCCTATCAGTGATAGAGATCTCCCTATCAGTGATAGAGATC
GTCGACGAGCTCGTTTAGTGAACCGTCAGATCGCCTGGAGACGCCATCCACGCTGTTTTGACCTCCATAG
AAGACACCGGGACCGATCCAGCCTCCGGACTCTAGCGTTTAAACTTAAGCTTCGCCACCATGCACGAGTG
TGCCCGATGTGGGAAGAATTTCTCTTGGCACTCAGACCTCATCTTGCACGAGCAAATCCACACAGGAGAG
CGACCTTTCAAGTGTTACAAGTGTGGACGTGGATTCGCAGAGCACGGGACACTCAATCGACACCTTAGAA
CTAAGGGCGGATGTACTGGGGAGCGGCCTTACAAGTGTGAGGAGTGTGGAAGAGCTTTCTCCCAAGCTAG
CCATCTCCAAGACCACCAAAGGCTTCACACTGGGGAGAGACCCTTCCAATGTGAGGAGTGTGGAAAGTCC
TTCAATAGACACTGTAATCTTATAAGGCACCAAAAGATACACACGGGTGAGCGGCCATTCGAGTGTTCTT
TTTGTGGGAAGGCTTGTACTAGAAGGTGTAATTTGATACAACACCAAAAGGTCCACACTGGTGAGCGTCC
TTTCGCTTGTAGGTTCTGTGCTAAGCCTTTCAGACGTTCTTCAGACATGCGAGACCACGAGAGAGTCCAC
ACTGGGGAGAGACCATTCGCATGTCGGTTCTGTGCCAAGCCTTTCAGACGATCTTCCGACATGCGGGACC
ACGAGAGGGTTCACACAGGGGAGCGTCCCTTCCAATGTGAGCTCTGTTCATACACTTGTCCCAGAAGGTC
AAATTTAGACAGACACATGAAGTCCCACGACTGGTCATTAGGCATGGGCGGATCTGAGGGCCAGAGCGAC
GAGAGAGCCCTGCTGGACCAGCTGCACACCCTGCTGAGCAACACCGACGCCACCGGCCTGGAGGAGATCG
ACAGAGCCCTGGGCATCCCCGAGCTGGTGAACCAGGGCCAGGCCCTGGAGCCCAAGCAGGACGGAGGCTG
GGGATCTATGGCCGAGGAATTCGTGACCCTGAAGGACGTGGGCATGGACTTCACCCTGGGCGACTGGGAG
CAGCTGGGCCTGGAGCAGGGCGACACCTTCTGGGACACCGCCCTGGACAACTGCCAGGACCTGTTCCTGC
TGGACCCCCCCGGCGGAGGAGACGGCCTTGGTTTGGGACACGAGAAGTTCCCCAGCGACCTGGACCTGGA
CATGTTCAACGGCAGCCTGGAGTGCGACATGGAGAGCATCATCAGAAGCGAGCTGATGGACGCCGACGGC
CTGGACTTCAACTTCGACAGCTAGGCCGCTCGAGGAGGGCCCGAACAAAAACTCATCTCAGAAGAGGATC
TGAATAGCGCCGTCGACCATCATCATAATCATCATTGAGTTTAAACCCGCTGATCAGCCTCGACTGTGCC
TTCTAGTTGCCAGCCATCTGTTGTTTGCCCCTCCCCCGTGCCTTCCTTGACCCTGGAAGGTGCCACTCCC
ACTGTCCTTTCCTAATAAAATGAGGAAATTGCATCGCATTGTCTGAGTAGGTGTCATTCTATTCTGGGGG
GTGGGGTGGGGCAGGACAGCAAGGGGGAGGATTGGGAAGACAATAGCAGGCATGCTGGGGATGCGGTGGG
CTCTATGGAGATCTATCGATGTTCTGGGGATGCGGTGGGCTCTATGGCTTCTGAGGCGGAAAGAACCAGC
TGGGGCTCTAGGGGGTATCCCC
[124 nt withheld, positions 2333-2456]
C
[91 nt withheld, positions 2458-2548]
AGGGTGATGGTTCACGTACCTAGAAGTTCCTATTCCGAAGTTCCTATTCTCTAGAAAGTATAGGAACTTC
CTTGGCCAAAAAGCCTGAACTCACCGCGACGTCTGTCGAGAAGTTTCTGATCGAAAAGTTCGACAGCGTC
TCCGACCTGATGCAGCTCTCGGAGGGCGAAGAATCTCGTGCTTTCAGCTTCGATGTAGGAGGGCGTGGAT
ATGTCCTGCGGGTAAATAGCTGCGCCGATGGTTTCTACAAAGATCGTTATGTTTATCGGCACTTTGCATC
GGCCGCGCTCCCGATTCCGGAAGTGCTTGACATTGGGGAATTCAGCGAGAGCCTGACCTATTGCATCTCC
CGCCGTGCACAGGGTGTCACGTTGCAAGACCTGCCTGAAACCGAACTGCCCGCTGTTCTGCAGCCGGTCG
CGGAGGCCATGGATGCGATCGCTGCGGCCGATCTTAGCCAGACGAGCGGGTTCGGCCCATTCGGACCGCA
AGGAATCGGTCAATACACTACATGGCGTGATTTCATATGCGCGATTGCTGATCCCCATGTGTATCACTGG
CAAACTGTGATGGACGACACCGTCAGTGCGTCCGTCGCGCAGGCTCTCGATGAGCTGATGCTTTGGGCCG
AGGACTGCCCCGAAGTCCGGCACCTCGTGCACGCGGATTTCGGCTCCAACAATGTCCTGACGGACAATGG
CCGCATAACAGCGGTCATTGACTGGAGCGAGGCGATGTTCGGGGATTCCCAATACGAGGTCGCCAACATC
TTCTTCTGGAGGCCGTGGTTGGCTTGTATGGAGCAGCAGACGCGCTACTTCGAGCGGAGGCATCCGGAGC
TTGCAGGATCGCCGCGGCTCCGGGCGTATATGCTCCGCATTGGTCTTGACCAACTCTATCAGAGCTTGGT
TGACGGCAATTTCGATGATGCAGCTTGGGCGCAGGGTCGATGCGACGCAATCGTCCGATCCGGAGCCGGG
ACTGTCGGGCGTACACAAATCGCCCGCAGAAGCGCGGCCGTCTGGACCGATGGCTGTGTAGAAGTACTCG
CCGATAGTGGAAACCGACGCCCCAGCACTCGTCCGAGGGCAAAGGAATAGCACGTACTACGAGATTTCGA
TTCCACCGCCGCCTTCTATGAAAGGTTGGGCTTCGGAATCGTTTTCCGGGACGCCGGCTGGATGATCCTC
CAGCGCGGGGATCTCATGCTGGAGTTCTTCGCCCACCCCAACTTGTTTATTGCAGCTTATAATGGTTACA
AATAAAGCAATAGCATCACAAATTTCACAAATAAAGCATTTTTTTCACTGCATTCTAGTTGTGGTTTGTC
CAAACTCATCAATGTATCTTATCATGTCTGTATACCGTCGACCTCTAGCTAGAGCTTGGCGTAATCATGG
TCATAGCTGTTTCCTGTGTGAAATTGTTATCCGCTCACAATTCCACACAACATACGAGCCGGAAGCATAA
AGTGTAAAGCCTGGGGTGCCTAATGAGTGAGCTAACTCACATTAATTGCGTTGCGCTCACTGCCCGCTTT
CCAGTCGGGAAACCTGTCGTGCCAGCTGCATTAATGAATCGGCCAACGCGCGGGGAGAGGCGGTTTGCGT
ATTGGGCGCTCTTCCGCTTCCTCGCTCACTGACTCGCTGCGCTCGGTCGTTCGGCTGCGGCGAGCGGTAT
CAGCTCACTCAAAGGCGGTAATACGGTTATCCACAGAATCAGGGGATAACGCAGGAAAGAACATGTGAGC
AAAAGGCCAGCAAAAGGCCAGGAACCGTAAAAAGGCCGCGTTGCTGGCGTTTTTCCATAGGCTCCGCCCC
CCTGACGAGCATCACAAAAATCGACGCTCAAGTCAGAGGTGGCGAAACCCGACAGGACTATAAAGATACC
AGGCGTTTCCCCCTGGAAGCTCCCTCGTGCGCTCTCCTGTTCCGACCCTGCCGCTTACCGGATACCTGTC
CGCCTTTCTCCCTTCGGGAAGCGTGGCGCTTTCTCATAGCTCACGCTGTAGGTATCTCAGTTCGGTGTAG
GTCGTTCGCTCCAAGCTGGGCTGTGTGCACGAACCCCCCGTTCAGCCCGACCGCTGCGCCTTATCCGGTA
ACTATCGTCTTGAGTCCAACCCGGTAAGACACGACTTATCGCCACTGGCAGCAGCCACTGGTAACAGGAT
TAGCAGAGCGAGGTATGTAGGCGGTGCTACAGAGTTCTTGAAGTGGTGGCCTAACTACGGCTACACTAGA
AGAACAGTATTTGGTATCTGCGCTCTGCTGAAGCCAGTTACCTTCGGAAAAAGAGTTGGTAGCTCTTGAT
CCGGCAAACAAACCACCGCTGGTAGCGGTGGTTTTTTTGTTTGCAAGCAGCAGATTACGCGCAGAAAAAA
AGGATCTCAAGAAGATCCTTTGATCTTTTCTACGGGGTCTGACGCTCAGTGGAACGAAAACTCACGTTAA
GGGATTTTGGTCATGAGATTATCAAAAAGGATCTTCACCTAGATCCTTTTAAATTAAAAATGAAGTTTTA
AATCAATCTAAAGTATATATGAGTAAACTTGGTCTGACAGTTACCAATGCTTAATCAGTGAGGCACCTAT
CTCAGCGATCTGTCTATTTCGTTCATCCATAGTTGCCTGACTCCCCGTCGTGTAGATAACTACGATACGG
GAGGGCTTACCATCTGGCCCCAGTGCTGCAATGATACCGCGAGACCCACGCTCACCGGCTCCAGATTTAT
CAGCAATAAACCAGCCAGCCGGAAGGGCCGAGCGCAGAAGTGGTCCTGCAACTTTATCCGCCTCCATCCA
GTCTATTAATTGTTGCCGGGAAGCTAGAGTAAGTAGTTCGCCAGTTAATAGTTTGCGCAACGTTGTTGCC
ATTGCTACAGGCATCGTGGTGTCACGCTCGTCGTTTGGTATGGCTTCATTCAGCTCCGGTTCCCAACGAT
CAAGGCGAGTTACATGATCCCCCATGTTGTGCAAAAAAGCGGTTAGCTCCTTCGGTCCTCCGATCGTTGT
CAGAAGTAAGTTGGCCGCAGTGTTATCACTCATGGTTATGGCAGCACTGCATAATTCTCTTACTGTCATG
CCATCCGTAAGATGCTTTTCTGTGACTGGTGAGTACTCAACCAAGTCATTCTGAGAATAGTGTATGCGGC
GACCGAGTTGCTCTTGCCCGGCGTCAATACGGGATAATACCGCGCCACATAGCAGAACTTTAAAAGTGCT
CATCATTGGAAAACGTTCTTCGGGGCGAAAACTCTCAAGGATCTTACCGCTGTTGAGATCCAGTTCGATG
TAACCCACTCGTGCACCCAACTGATCTTCAGCATCTTTTACTTTCACCAGCGTTTCTGGGTGAGCAAAAA
CAGGAAGGCAAAATGCCGCAAAAAAGGGAATAAGGGCGACACGGAAATGTTGAATACTCATACTCTTCCT
TTTTCAATATTATTGAAGCATTTATCAGGGTTATTGTCTCATGAGCGGATACATATTTGAATGTATTTAG
AAAAATAAACAAATAGGGGTTCCGCGCACATTTCCCCGAAAAGTGCCACCTGACGTCGACGGATCGGGAG
ATCTCCCGATCCCCTATGGTGCACTCTCAGTACAATCTGCTCTGATGCCGCATAGTTAAGCCAGTATCTG
CTCCCTGCTTGTGTGTTGGAGGTCGCTGAGTAGTGCGCGAGCAAAATTTAAGCTACAACAAGGCAAGGCT
TGACCGACAATTGCATGAAGAATCTGCTTAGGGTTAGGCGTTTTGCGCTGCTTCGTACGGGCCAGATATA
CGC
Features (pLannotate 1.2.2; 25 found; start..end, strand, type, name):
      4..383     +  enhancer       CMV enhancer: human cytomegalovirus immediate early enhancer
    384..587     +  promoter       CMV promoter: human cytomegalovirus (CMV) immediate early promoter
    589..608     +  promoter       PLtetO-1 promoter (fragment): modified phage lambda PL promoter with tet operator sites (Lutz and Bujard, 1997)
    610..629     +  promoter       PLtetO-1 promoter (fragment): modified phage lambda PL promoter with tet operator sites (Lutz and Bujard, 1997)
    637..670     +  promoter       TRE3GV promoter (fragment): 3rd-generation Tet-responsive promoter that can be activated by binding of Tet-On® 3G, optimized for retroviral and lentiviral vectors
    769..855     +  CDS            ZNF212 (fragment): ZN212_HUMAN - Also known as ZNFC150. Experimental evidence at protein level: Swiss-Prot protein existence level 1. May be involved in transcriptional regulation. From Homo sapiens (Human).
   1456..1602    +  CDS            NCOA3 (fragment): NCOA3_HUMAN - Also known as AIB1, BHLHE42, RAC3, TRAM1. Experimental evidence at protein level: Swiss-Prot protein existence level 1. Nuclear receptor coactivator that directly binds nuclear receptors and stimulates the transcriptional activities in a hormone- dependent fashion. Plays a central role in creating a multisubunit coactivator complex, which probably acts via remodeling of chromatin. Involved in the coactivation of different nuclear receptors, such as for steroids (GR and ER), retinoids (RARs and RXRs), thyroid hormone (TRs), vitamin D3 (VDR) and prostanoids (PPARs). Displays histon
   1618..1761    +  CDS            ZNF473 (fragment): ZN473_HUMAN - Also known as KIAA1141, ZFP100. Experimental evidence at protein level: Swiss-Prot protein existence level 1. Involved in histone 3'-end pre-mRNA processing by associating with U7 snRNP and interacting with SLBP/pre-mRNA complex. Increases histone 3'-end pre-mRNA processing but has no effect on U7 snRNP levels, when overexpressed. Required for cell cycle progression from G1 to S phases. From Homo sapiens (Human).
   1777..1911    +  CDS            FOXO6 (fragment): FOXO6_HUMAN - Experimental evidence at protein level: Swiss-Prot protein existence level 1. Transcriptional activator. From Homo sapiens (Human).
   2024..2248    +  polyA_signal   bGH poly(A) signal: bovine growth hormone polyadenylation signal
   2264..2287    +  polyA_signal   bGH poly(A) signal (fragment): bovine growth hormone polyadenylation signal
   2291..2312    +  promoter       SV40 promoter (fragment): SV40 enhancer and early promoter
   2333..2566    +  rep_origin     f1 ori (fragment) (sequence partly withheld): f1 bacteriophage origin of replication; arrow indicates direction of (+) strand synthesis
   2571..2618    +  protein_bind   FRT: FLP-mediated recombination occurs in the 8-bp core sequence TCTAGAAA (Turan and Bode, 2011). FLP recombinase from the Saccharomyces cerevisiae 2μ plasmid
   2626..3648    +  CDS            HygR: aminoglycoside phosphotransferase from E. coli; aph(4)-Ia; confers resistance to hygromycin
   3658..3783    +  CDS            ble (fragment): BLE_KLEPN - Experimental evidence at protein level: Swiss-Prot protein existence level 1. Binding protein with a strong affinity to the bleomycin family of antibiotics. Binds to CL990; an antimitotic-antibiotic compound. From Klebsiella pneumoniae.
   3778..3899    +  polyA_signal   SV40 poly(A) signal: SV40 polyadenylation signal
   3972..3988    -  protein_bind   lac operator: The lac repressor binds to the lac operator to inhibit transcription in E. coli. This inhibition can be relieved by adding lactose or isopropyl-β-D-thiogalactopyranoside (IPTG). lac repressor encoded by lacI
   3996..4026    -  promoter       lac promoter: promoter for the E. coli lac operon
   4041..4062    -  protein_bind   CAP binding site: CAP binding activates transcription in the presence of cAMP. E. coli catabolite activator protein
   4075..4167    -  CDS            lacI (fragment): lac repressor; lacI; The lac repressor binds to the lac operator to inhibit transcription in E. coli. This inhibition can be relieved by adding lactose or isopropyl-β-D-thiogalactopyranoside (IPTG).
   4350..4938    -  rep_origin     ori: high-copy-number ColE1/pMB1/pBR322/pUC origin of replication
   5109..5969    -  CDS            AmpR: β-lactamase; bla; confers resistance to ampicillin, carbenicillin, and related antibiotics
   5970..6074    -  promoter       AmpR promoter: bla
   6133..6185    -  misc_feature   bom (fragment): basis of mobility region from pBR322
