[The description below was written by a language model from this plasmid's Addgene catalogue record and pLannotate feature annotations shown in this document.]
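Description:
EW492 CMV-TO-UTRN-14ZF(N61K,H88F,I91E,K120F)-realdeImmLink-NZF(FLP-IN) is a 6.3 kb mammalian expression plasmid on a Flp-In backbone, designed for site-specific, single-copy integration into host cells carrying a genomic FRT landing site. In bacteria it replicates from a high-copy ColE1/pUC-type origin and is selected with ampicillin through the AmpR (β-lactamase) cassette. A partial f1 origin is also annotated.

The payload is a synthetic transcription factor driven by the CMV enhancer and immediate-early promoter followed by two tet operator sites (annotated as PLtetO-1 fragments). This "CMV-TO" arrangement is repressed in cells expressing TetR and is induced by tetracycline or doxycycline. The open reading frame encodes the UTRN-14 zinc finger array, joined by a deimmunized linker to the NZF activation module. The feature table suggests that NZF consists of fragments of the human proteins NCOA3, ZNF473 and FOXO6. Transcription ends at a bGH polyadenylation signal. The zinc finger array carries four substitutions, listed as N61K, H88F, I91E and K120F in the name and mutation field. The purpose statement numbers three of them one residue higher.

Downstream, an FRT site sits directly before a hygromycin resistance coding sequence with an SV40 poly(A) signal and no annotated promoter of its own. In this standard Flp-In layout the marker is expressed only after FLP-mediated recombination places it behind a genomic promoter. The catalogue lists puromycin as the mammalian marker, but the sequenced record shows HygR and no puromycin gene, a discrepancy that should be checked. The plasmid comes from work on machine-guided deimmunization of therapeutic proteins and serves to test whether the mutated zinc finger activator retains function.
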