Addgene plasmid #236150: EW492 CMV-TO-UTRN-14ZF(N61K,H88F, I91E, K120F)-realdeImmLink-NZF(FLP-IN)
Purpose: Express mutated UTRN-14 zinc finger array (N62K, H89F, I91E, K121F) attached by a deimmunized linker to the NZF transcriptional activation under control of CMV promoter with two TetR binding sites
Depositing lab: Xiaojing Gao. Depositing organization: Stanford University. Publication: Machine-guided dual-objective protein engineering for deimmunization and therapeutic functions. Wolfsberg E, Paul JS, Tycko J, Chen B, Bassik MC, Bintu L, Alizadeh AA, Gao XJ. Cell Syst. 2025 Jul 16;16(7):101299. doi: 10.1016/j.cels.2025.101299. Epub 2025 Jun 3. PubMed 40466641.
Backbone
  Vector backbone: FLP-IN
  Vector type: Mammalian Expression
  Selectable markers: Puromycin
Growth in bacteria
  Bacterial resistance: Ampicillin, 100 μg/mL
  Growth temperature: 37°C
  Growth strain: DH5alpha
  Copy number: High Copy
Gene/Insert
  Gene/Insert name: UTRN-14ZF-deImmLink-NZF
  Species: Synthetic
  Mutation: N61K, H88F, I91E, K120F in UTRN-14ZF
  Promoter: CMV promoter with two TetR binding sites
  Cloning method: Gibson Cloning
Terms and licenses: Academic/Nonprofit Terms; Industry Terms: Not Available to Industry
Depositor comments: See https://benchling.com/s/seq-e9NtYOJ2a63dYX6R7Lld?m=slm-nCRiC61Th5MpykpM6nkJfor annotated sequence. Please visit https://doi.org/10.1101/2025.02.24.639918 for bioRxiv preprint.
How to cite: EW492 CMV-TO-UTRN-14ZF(N61K,H88F, I91E, K120F)-realdeImmLink-NZF(FLP-IN) was a gift from Xiaojing Gao (Addgene plasmid # 236150 ; http://n2t.net/addgene:236150 ; RRID:Addgene_236150)
